Addgene plasmid #229792: Bxb1-GA_AIO-TetOn_mScarlet_Down-Tandem
Purpose: Bxb1-GA donor plasmid with downstream tandem syntax for all-in-one doxycycline-inducible mScarlet expression
Depositing lab: Richard Davis. Depositing organization: Leiden University Medical Center. Publication: STRAIGHT-IN Dual: a platform for dual, single-copy integrations of DNA payloads and gene circuits into human induced pluripotent stem cells. Blanch-Asensio A, Ploessl DS, Wang NB, Mummery CL, Galloway KE, Davis RP. bioRxiv [Preprint]. 2024 Oct 17:2024.10.17.616637. doi: 10.1101/2024.10.17.616637. PubMed 39464154.
Backbone
  Vector backbone: pBR322/pUC
  Backbone size w/o insert (bp): 4700
  Vector type: Mammalian Expression, Synthetic Biology
Growth in bacteria
  Bacterial resistance: Ampicillin, 100 μg/mL
  Growth temperature: 37°C
  Growth strain: NEB Stable
  Copy number: High Copy
Gene/Insert
  Gene/Insert name: TRE-mScarlet; rtTA-T2A-mTagBFP2
  Species: Synthetic
  Insert size (bp): 5500
  Promoter: TRE and CAG
  Tag / fusion protein: NLS (C terminal on insert)
  Cloning method: Gibson Cloning
Terms and licenses: Academic/Nonprofit Terms; Industry Terms: Not Available to Industry
Depositor comments: Please visit https://doi.org/10.1101/2024.10.17.616637 for bioRxiv preprint.
How to cite: Bxb1-GA_AIO-TetOn_mScarlet_Down-Tandem was a gift from Richard Davis (Addgene plasmid # 229792 ; http://n2t.net/addgene:229792 ; RRID:Addgene_229792)
