[The description below was written by a language model from this plasmid's Addgene catalogue record and pLannotate feature annotations shown in this document.]
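Description:
Bxb1-GA_AIO-TetOn_mScarlet_Down-Tandem is a roughly 10.2 kb donor plasmid for Bxb1 serine-integrase-mediated, single-copy insertion of a gene circuit into a genomic landing pad, developed as part of a platform for dual payload integration in human induced pluripotent stem cells. It is built on a pBR322/pUC-type backbone with a high-copy ColE1-family origin, an f1 origin and an ampicillin resistance gene for propagation in E. coli. "GA" in the name presumably denotes the attachment-site variant, but the automated annotation does not mark a Bxb1 attachment site, so its position cannot be stated from the record.

The payload is an all-in-one Tet-On circuit made of two transcription units in the same orientation (tandem syntax). Upstream, a TRE3G promoter drives the red fluorescent protein mScarlet, followed by a WPRE to enhance transcript expression and a short annotated fragment of the bGH polyadenylation signal. Downstream, a CAG promoter (CMV enhancer, chicken β-actin promoter and chimeric intron) constitutively expresses the reverse tetracycline transactivator, annotated through its TetR-derived portion, linked by a T2A peptide to mTagBFP2 carrying three C-terminal SV40 nuclear localization signals and ending in a full bGH poly(A). Nuclear blue fluorescence therefore reports activator expression, while doxycycline-bound rtTA switches on mScarlet.

Ahead of the circuit lie an SV40 promoter, an EF-1α promoter and an FRT site, with only small fragments of NeoR/KanR and PuroR annotated. No complete mammalian selection marker is present, and the record does not state the role of these elements. The construct serves to test how circuit layout affects inducible expression after site-specific integration.
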