Features (pLannotate 1.2.2; 35 found; start..end, strand, type, name):
      2..94      +  CDS            lacI (fragment): lac repressor; lacI; The lac repressor binds to the lac operator to inhibit transcription in E. coli. This inhibition can be relieved by adding lactose or isopropyl-β-D-thiogalactopyranoside (IPTG).
    107..128     +  protein_bind   CAP binding site: CAP binding activates transcription in the presence of cAMP. E. coli catabolite activator protein
    143..173     +  promoter       lac promoter: promoter for the E. coli lac operon
    181..197     +  protein_bind   lac operator: The lac repressor binds to the lac operator to inhibit transcription in E. coli. This inhibition can be relieved by adding lactose or isopropyl-β-D-thiogalactopyranoside (IPTG). lac repressor encoded by lacI
    253..463     +  promoter       SV40 promoter: SV40 early promoter
    485..551     +  CDS            small t antigen (fragment): SV40 (simian virus 40) small t antigen
    558..1736    +  promoter       EF-1α promoter: strong constitutive promoter for human elongation factor EF-1α
   1808..1855    +  protein_bind   FRT: FLP-mediated recombination occurs in the 8-bp core sequence TCTAGAAA (Turan and Bode, 2011). FLP recombinase from the Saccharomyces cerevisiae 2μ plasmid
   1855..1879    -  CDS            NeoR/KanR (fragment): aminoglycoside phosphotransferase confers resistance to neomycin, kanamycin, and G418 (Geneticin®)
   1894..2270    +  promoter       TRE3G promoter: 3rd-generation Tet-responsive promoter that can be activated by binding of Tet-On® 3G
   2288..2983    +  CDS            mScarlet: mScarlet is a basic (constitutively fluorescent) red fluorescent protein published in 2016, derived from synthetic construct. It has moderate acid sensitivity.
   2987..3575    +  misc_feature   WPRE: woodchuck hepatitis virus posttranscriptional regulatory element
   3601..3626    +  polyA_signal   bGH poly(A) signal (fragment): bovine growth hormone polyadenylation signal
   3632..4011    +  enhancer       CMV enhancer: human cytomegalovirus immediate early enhancer
   4013..4287    +  promoter       chicken β-actin promoter: No description available
   4288..4883    +  intron         chimeric intron (fragment): chimera between introns from chicken β-actin and rabbit β-globin
   4879..5256    +  intron         chimeric intron (fragment): chimera between introns from chicken β-actin and rabbit β-globin
   5315..5932    +  CDS            tetR: TETR2_ECOLX - Experimental evidence at protein level: Swiss-Prot protein existence level 1. TetR is the repressor of the tetracycline resistance element; its N-terminal region forms a helix-turn-helix structure and binds DNA. Binding of tetracycline to TetR reduces the repressor affinity for the tetracycline resistance gene (tetA) promoter operator sites. From Escherichia coli.
   6059..6112    +  CDS            T2A: 2A peptide from Thosea asigna virus capsid protein Eukaryotic ribosomes fail to insert a peptide bond between the Gly and Pro residues, yielding separate polypeptides.
   6113..6820    +  CDS            mTagBFP2: mTagBFP2 is a basic (constitutively fluorescent) blue fluorescent protein published in 2011, derived from Entacmaea quadricolor. It is reported to be a very rapidly-maturing monomer with very low acid sensitivity.
   6821..6841    +  misc_feature   MCS (fragment): multiple cloning site
   6845..6865    +  CDS            SV40 NLS: nuclear localization signal of SV40 (simian virus 40) large T antigen
   6869..6889    +  CDS            SV40 NLS: nuclear localization signal of SV40 (simian virus 40) large T antigen
   6893..6913    +  CDS            SV40 NLS: nuclear localization signal of SV40 (simian virus 40) large T antigen
   6984..7208    +  polyA_signal   bGH poly(A) signal: bovine growth hormone polyadenylation signal
   7215..7236    +  CDS            PuroR (fragment): puromycin N-acetyltransferase; pac from Streptomyces; confers resistance to puromycin
   7295..7315    +  CDS            lacZα (fragment): LacZα fragment of β-galactosidase; lacZ fragment
   7323..7480    +  CDS            lacZα (fragment): LacZα fragment of β-galactosidase; lacZ fragment
   7486..7537    -  misc_feature   bom (fragment): basis of mobility region from pBR322
   7556..8011    +  rep_origin     f1 ori (sequence partly withheld): f1 bacteriophage origin of replication; arrow indicates direction of (+) strand synthesis
   8012..8061    -  misc_feature   bom (fragment): basis of mobility region from pBR322
   8163..8198    -  CDS            rop (fragment): Rop protein, which maintains plasmids at low copy number; rop
   8293..8397    +  promoter       AmpR promoter: bla
   8398..9258    +  CDS            AmpR: β-lactamase; bla; confers resistance to ampicillin, carbenicillin, and related antibiotics
   9429..10017   +  rep_origin     ori: high-copy-number ColE1/pMB1/pBR322/pUC origin of replication
>Addgene plasmid #229792 | Bxb1-GA_AIO-TetOn_mScarlet_Down-Tandem | addgene full sequence | sequence record 461776 | Addgene NGS Result
AGCGCCCAATACGCAAACCGCCTCTCCCCGCGCGTTGGCCGATTCATTAATGCAGCTGGCACGACAGGTT
TCCCGACTGGAAAGCGGGCAGTGAGCGCAACGCAATTAATGTGAGTTAGCTCACTCATTAGGCACCCCAG
GCTTTACACTTTATGCTTCCGGCTCGTATGTTGTGTGGAATTGTGAGCGGATAACAATTTCACACAGGAA
ACAGCTATGACCATGATTACGCCAAGCTTAATTCCCTCCCCAGCAGGCAGAAGTATGCAAAGCATGCATC
TCAATTAGTCAGCAACCATAGTCCCGCCCCTAACTCCGCCCATCCCGCCCCTAACTCCGCCCAGTTCCGC
CCATTCTCCGCCCCATGGCTGACTAATTTTTTTTATTTATGCAGAGGCCGAGGCCGCCTCGGCCTCTGAG
CTATTCCAGAAGTAGTGAGGAGGCTTTTTTGGAGGCCTAGGCTTTTGCAAAAAGCTTTGCAAAGATGGAT
AAAGTTTTAAACAGAGAGGAATCTTTGCAGCTAATGGACCTTCTAGGTCTTGAAAGGAGTGGGAATTGGC
TCCGGTGCCCGTCAGTGGGCAGAGCGCACATCGCCCACAGTCCCCGAGAAGTTGGGGGGAGGGGTCGGCA
ATTGAACCGGTGCCTAGAGAAGGTGGCGCGGGGTAAACTGGGAAAGTGATGTCGTGTACTGGCTCCGCCT
TTTTCCCGAGGGTGGGGGAGAACCGTATATAAGTGCAGTAGTCGCCGTGAACGTTCTTTTTCGCAACGGG
TTTGCCGCCAGAACACAGGTAAGTGCCGTGTGTGGTTCCCGCGGGCCTGGCCTCTTTACGGGTTATGGCC
CTTGCGTGCCTTGAATTACTTCCACCTGGCTGCAGTACGTGATTCTTGATCCCGAGCTTCGGGTTGGAAG
TGGGTGGGAGAGTTCGAGGCCTTGCGCTTAAGGAGCCCCTTCGCCTCGTGCTTGAGTTGAGGCCTGGCCT
GGGCGCTGGGGCCGCCGCGTGCGAATCTGGTGGCACCTTCGCGCCTGTCTCGCTGCTTTCGATAAGTCTC
TAGCCATTTAAAATTTTTGATGACCTGCTGCGACGCTTTTTTTCTGGCAAGATAGTCTTGTAAATGCGGG
CCAAGATCTGCACACTGGTATTTCGGTTTTTGGGGCCGCGGGCGGCGACGGGGCCCGTGCGTCCCAGCGC
ACATGTTCGGCGAGGCGGGGCCTGCGAGCGCGGCCACCGAGAATCGGACGGGGGTAGTCTCAAGCTGGCC
GGCCTGCTCTGGTGCCTGGCCTCGCGCCGCCGTGTATCGCCCCGCCCTGGGCGGCAAGGCTGGCCCGGTC
GGCACCAGTTGCGTGAGCGGAAAGATGGCCGCTTCCCGGCCCTGCTGCAGGGAGCTCAAAATGGAGGACG
CGGCGCTCGGGAGAGCGGGCGGGTGAGTCACCCACACAAAGGAAAAGGGCCTTTCCGTCCTCAGCCGTCG
CTTCATGTGACTCCACGGAGTACCGGGCGCCGTCCAGGCACCTCGATTAGTTCTCGAGCTTTTGGAGTAC
GTCGTCTTTAGGTTGGGGGGAGGGGTTTTATGCGATGGAGTTTCCCCACACTGAGTGGGTGGAGACTGAA
GTTAGGCCAGCTTGGCACTTGATGTAATTCTCCTTGGAATTTGCCCTTTTTGAGTTTGGATCTTGGTTCA
TTCTCAAGCCTCAGACAGTGGTTCAAAGTTTTTTTCTTCCATTTCAGGTGTCGTGAGGAATTCGCCACCA
TGGCCGGCTTGTCGACGACGGCGGACTCCGTCGTCAGGATCATCCGGATCCGGATCCGAAGTTCCTATTC
CGAAGTTCCTATTCTCTAGAAAGTATAGGAACTTCATGATATTCGGCAAGCAGGCATCGACTAGTTAATT
AAGGTTTACTCCCTATCAGTGATAGAGAACGTATGAAGAGTTTACTCCCTATCAGTGATAGAGAACGTAT
GCAGACTTTACTCCCTATCAGTGATAGAGAACGTATAAGGAGTTTACTCCCTATCAGTGATAGAGAACGT
ATGACCAGTTTACTCCCTATCAGTGATAGAGAACGTATCTACAGTTTACTCCCTATCAGTGATAGAGAAC
GTATATCCAGTTTACTCCCTATCAGTGATAGAGAACGTATAAGCTTTAGGCGTGTACGGTGGGCGCCTAT
AAAAGCAGAGCTCGTTTAGTGAACCGTCAGATCGCCTGGAGCAATTCCACAACACTTTTGTCTTATACCA
ACTTTCCGTACCACTTCCTACCCTCGTAAACTTAAGAATTCGCCACCATGGTGAGCAAGGGCGAGGCAGT
GATCAAGGAGTTCATGCGGTTCAAGGTGCACATGGAGGGCTCCATGAACGGCCACGAGTTCGAGATCGAG
GGCGAGGGCGAGGGCCGCCCCTACGAGGGCACCCAGACCGCCAAGCTGAAGGTGACCAAGGGTGGCCCCC
TGCCCTTCTCCTGGGACATCCTGTCCCCTCAGTTCATGTACGGCTCCAGGGCCTTCACCAAGCACCCCGC
CGACATCCCCGACTACTATAAGCAGTCCTTCCCCGAGGGCTTCAAGTGGGAGCGCGTGATGAACTTCGAG
GACGGCGGCGCCGTGACCGTGACCCAGGACACCTCCCTGGAGGACGGCACCCTGATCTACAAGGTGAAGC
TCCGCGGCACCAACTTCCCTCCTGACGGCCCCGTAATGCAGAAGAAGACAATGGGCTGGGAAGCGTCCAC
CGAGCGGTTGTACCCCGAGGACGGCGTGCTGAAGGGCGACATTAAGATGGCCCTGCGCCTGAAGGACGGC
GGCCGCTACCTGGCGGACTTCAAGACCACCTACAAGGCCAAGAAGCCCGTGCAGATGCCCGGCGCCTACA
ACGTCGACCGCAAGTTGGACATCACCTCCCACAACGAGGACTACACCGTGGTGGAACAGTACGAACGCTC
CGAGGGCCGCCACTCCACCGGCGGCATGGACGAGCTGTACAAGTAAAATCAACCTCTGGATTACAAAATT
TGTGAAAGATTGACTGGTATTCTTAACTATGTTGCTCCTTTTACGCTATGTGGATACGCTGCTTTAATGC
CTTTGTATCATGCTATTGCTTCCCGTATGGCTTTCATTTTCTCCTCCTTGTATAAATCCTGGTTGCTGTC
TCTTTATGAGGAGTTGTGGCCCGTTGTCAGGCAACGTGGCGTGGTGTGCACTGTGTTTGCTGACGCAACC
CCCACTGGTTGGGGCATTGCCACCACCTGTCAGCTCCTTTCCGGGACTTTCGCTTTCCCCCTCCCTATTG
CCACGGCGGAACTCATCGCCGCCTGCCTTGCCCGCTGCTGGACAGGGGCTCGGCTGTTGGGCACTGACAA
TTCCGTGGTGTTGTCGGGGAAGCTGACGTCCTTTCCATGGCTGCTCGCCTGTGTTGCCACCTGGATTCTG
CGCGGGACGTCCTTCTGCTACGTCCCTTCGGCCCTCAATCCAGCGGACCTTCCTTCCCGCGGCCTGCTGC
CGGCTCTGCGGCCTCTTCCGCGTCTTCGCCTTCGCCCTCAGACGAGTCGGATCTCCCTTTGGGCCGCCTC
CCCGCCCTTTGGGCCGCCTCCCCGCGCTAGTGCTGGGGATGCGGTGGGCTCTATGGGTCTCGACATTGAT
TATTGACTAGTTATTAATAGTAATCAATTACGGGGTCATTAGTTCATAGCCCATATATGGAGTTCCGCGT
TACATAACTTACGGTAAATGGCCCGCCTGGCTGACCGCCCAACGACCCCCGCCCATTGACGTCAATAATG
ACGTATGTTCCCATAGTAACGCCAATAGGGACTTTCCATTGACGTCAATGGGTGGAGTATTTACGGTAAA
CTGCCCACTTGGCAGTACATCAAGTGTATCATATGCCAAGTACGCCCCCTATTGACGTCAATGACGGTAA
ATGGCCCGCCTGGCATTATGCCCAGTACATGACCTTATGGGACTTTCCTACTTGGCAGTACATCTACGTA
TTAGTCATCGCTATTACCATGGTCGAGGTGAGCCCCACGTTCTGCTTCACTCTCCCCATCTCCCCCCCCT
CCCCACCCCCAATTTTGTATTTATTTATTTTTTAATTATTTTGTGCAGCGATGGGGGCGGGGGGGGGGGG
GCGCGCGCCAGGCGGGGCGGGGCGGGGCGAGGGGCGGGGCGGGGCGAGGCGGAGAGGTGCGGCGGCAGCC
AATCAGAGCGGCGCGCTCCGAAAGTTTCCTTTTATGGCGAGGCGGCGGCGGCGGCGGCCCTATAAAAAGC
GAAGCGCGCGGCGGGCGGGAGTCGCTGCGCGCTGCCTTCGCCCCGTGCCCCGCTCCGCCGCCGCCTCGCG
CCGCCCGCCCCGGCTCTGACTGACCGCGTTACTCCCACAGGTGAGCGGGCGGGACGGCCCTTCTCCTCCG
GGCTGTAATTAGCGCTTGGTTTAATGACGGCTTGTTTCTTTTCTGTGGCTGCGTGAAAGCCTTGAGGGGC
TCCGGGAGGGCCCTTTGTGCGGGGGGAGCGGCTCGGGGGGTGCGTGCGTGTGTGTGTGCGTGGGGAGCGC
CGCGTGCGGCTCCGCGCTGCCCGGCGGCTGTGAGCGCTGCGGGCGCGGCGCGGGGCTTTGTGCGCTCCGC
AGTGTGCGCGAGGGGAGCGCGGCCGGGGGCGGTGCCCCGCGGTGCGGGGGGGGCTGCGAGGGGAACAAAG
GCTGCGTGCGGGGTGTGTGCGTGGGGGGGTGAGCAGGGGGTGTGGGCGCGTCGGTCGGGCTGCAACCCCC
CCTGCACCCCCCTCCCCGAGTTGCTGAGCGCGGCCCGGCTTCGGGTGCGGGGCTCCGTACGGGGCGTGGC
GCGGGGCTCGCCGTGCCGGGCGGGGGGTGGCGGCAGGTGGGGGTGCCGGGCGGCCCCCGGAGCGCCGGCG
GCTGTCGAGGCGCGGCGAGCCGCAGCCATTGCCTTTTATGGTAATCGTGCGAGAGGGCGCAGGGACTTCC
TTTGTCCCAAATCTGTGCGGAGCCGAAATCTGGGAGGCGCCGCCGCACCCCCTCTAGCGGGCGCGGGGCG
AAGCGGTGCGGCGCCGGCAGGAAGGAAATGGGCGGGGAGGGCCTTCGTGCGTCGCCGCGCCGCCGTCCCC
TTCTCCCTCTCCAGCCTCGGGGCTGTCCGCGGGGGGACGGCTGCCTTCGGGGGGGACGGGGCAGGGCGGG
GTTCGGCTTCTGGCGTGTGACCGGCGGCTCTAGAGCCTCTGCTAACCATGTTCATGCCTTCTTCTTTTTC
CTACAGCTCCTGGGCAACGTGCTGGTTATTGTGCTGTCTCATCATTTTGGCAAAGAATGTCGACATGAGC
CGGCTGGACAAGAGCAAAGTGATCAACAGCGCCCTGGAACTGCTGAACGGCGTGGGCATCGAGGGCCTGA
CCACCCGGAAGCTGGCCCAGAAACTGGGCGTGGAACAGCCCACCCTGTACTGGCACGTGAAGAACAAGCG
GGCCCTGCTGGACGCCCTGCCCATCGAGATGCTGGACCGGCACCACACCCACAGCTGCCCTCTGGAAGGC
GAGAGCTGGCAGGACTTCCTGCGGAACAACGCCAAGAGCTACAGATGCGCCCTGCTGAGCCACCGGGACG
GCGCCAAAGTGCACCTGGGCACCAGACCCACCGAGAAGCAGTACGAGACACTGGAAAACCAGCTGGCCTT
CCTGTGCCAGCAGGGCTTCAGCCTGGAAAACGCCCTGTACGCCCTGAGCGCCGTGGGCCACTTCACCCTG
GGCTGCGTGCTGGAAGAACAGGAACACCAGGTCGCCAAAGAGGAAAGAGAGACACCCACCACCGACAGCA
TGCCCCCCCTGCTGAAGCAGGCCATCGAGCTGTTCGACAGACAGGGCGCCGAGCCCGCCTTCCTGTTCGG
CCTGGAACTGATCATCTGCGGCCTCGAGAAGCAGCTGAAGTGCGAGAGCGGCGGACCCACCGACGCCCTG
GACGACTTCGACCTGGACATGCTGCCCGCCGATGCCCTGGATGATTTTGATCTGGATATGCTCCCTGCTG
ACGCTCTCGATGACTTCGATCTCGATATGCTGCCAGGCGAGGGCAGGGGAAGTCTTCTAACATGCGGGGA
CGTGGAGGAAAATCCCGGCCCCGTGTCTAAGGGCGAAGAGCTGATTAAGGAGAACATGCACATGAAGCTG
TACATGGAGGGCACCGTGGACAACCATCACTTCAAGTGCACATCCGAGGGCGAAGGCAAGCCCTACGAGG
GCACCCAGACCATGAGAATCAAGGTGGTCGAGGGCGGCCCTCTCCCCTTCGCCTTCGACATCCTGGCTAC
TAGCTTCCTCTACGGCAGCAAGACCTTCATCAACCACACCCAGGGCATCCCCGACTTCTTCAAGCAGTCC
TTCCCTGAGGGCTTCACATGGGAGAGAGTCACCACATACGAAGACGGGGGCGTGCTGACCGCTACCCAGG
ACACCAGCCTCCAGGACGGCTGCCTCATCTACAACGTCAAGATCAGAGGGGTGAACTTCACATCCAACGG
CCCTGTGATGCAGAAGAAAACACTCGGCTGGGAGGCCTTCACCGAGACGCTGTACCCCGCTGACGGCGGC
CTGGAAGGCAGAAACGACATGGCCCTGAAGCTCGTGGGCGGGAGCCATCTGATCGCAAACGCCAAGACCA
CATATAGATCCAAGAAACCCGCTAAGAACCTCAAGATGCCTGGCGTCTACTATGTGGACTACAGACTGGA
AAGAATCAAGGAGGCCAACAACGAGACCTACGTCGAGCAGCACGAGGTGGCAGTGGCCAGATACTGCGAC
CTCCCTAGCAAACTGGGGCACAAGCTTAATTCCGGACTCAGATCTCGAGCTGATCCAAAAAAGAAGAGAA
AGGTAGATCCAAAAAAGAAGAGAAAGGTAGATCCAAAAAAGAAGAGAAAGGTAGGATCCACCGGATCTAG
ATAACTGATCATAATCAGCCATACCACATTTGAAACCCGCTGATCAGCCTCGACTGTGCCTTCTAGTTGC
CAGCCATCTGTTGTTTGCCCCTCCCCCGTGCCTTCCTTGACCCTGGAAGGTGCCACTCCCACTGTCCTTT
CCTAATAAAATGAGGAAATTGCATCGCATTGTCTGAGTAGGTGTCATTCTATTCTGGGGGGTGGGGTGGG
GCAGGACAGCAAGGGGGAGGATTGGGAAGACAATAGCAGGCATGCTGGGGATGCGGTGGGCTCTATGGCT
AGCCGCTGCAAGAACTCTTCCTCACGGATCCGAAGTTCCTATTCCGAAGTTCCTATTCTTCAAATAGTAT
AGGAACTTCAGCGCTCACTGGCCGTCGTTTTACAAAGGGCGAATTCACTGGCCGTCGTTTTACAACGTCG
TGACTGGGAAAACCCTGGCGTTACCCAACTTAATCGCCTTGCAGCACATCCCCCTTTCGCCAGCTGGCGT
AATAGCGAAGAGGCCCGCACCGATCGCCCTTCCCAACAGTTGCGCAGCCTGAATGGCGAATGGCGCCTGA
TGCGGTATTTTCTCCTTACGCATCTGTGCGGTATTTCACACCGCATA
[95 nt withheld, positions 7538-7632]
T
[46 nt withheld, positions 7634-7679]
C
[141 nt withheld, positions 7681-7821]
CCTTTGACGTTGGAGTCCACGTTCTTT
[37 nt withheld, positions 7849-7885]
ACTCTATCTCGGGCTATTCTTTTGATTTATAAGGGATTTTGCCGATTTCGGTCTATTGGTTAAAAAATGA
GCTGATTTAACAAAAATTTAACGCGAATTTTAACAAAATATTAACGTTTACAATTTTATGGTGCACTCTC
AGTACAATCTGCTCTGATGCCGCATAGTTAAGCCAGCCCCGACACCCGCCAACACCCGCTGACGCGCCCT
GACGGGCTTGTCTGCTCCCGGCATCCGCTTACAGACAAGCTGTGACCGTCTCCGGGAGCTGCATGTGTCA
GAGGTTTTCACCGTCATCACCGAAACGCGCGAGACGAAAGGGCCTCGTGATACGCCTATTTTTATAGGTT
AATGTCATGATAATAATGGTTTCTTAGACGTCAGGTGGCACTTTTCGGGGAAATGTGCGCGGAACCCCTA
TTTGTTTATTTTTCTAAATACATTCAAATATGTATCCGCTCATGAGACAATAACCCTGATAAATGCTTCA
ATAATATTGAAAAAGGAAGAGTATGAGTATTCAACATTTCCGTGTCGCCCTTATTCCCTTTTTTGCGGCA
TTTTGCCTTCCTGTTTTTGCTCACCCAGAAACGCTGGTGAAAGTAAAAGATGCTGAAGATCAGTTGGGTG
CACGAGTGGGTTACATCGAACTGGATCTCAACAGCGGTAAGATCCTTGAGAGTTTTCGCCCCGAAGAACG
TTTTCCAATGATGAGCACTTTTAAAGTTCTGCTATGTGGCGCGGTATTATCCCGTATTGACGCCGGGCAA
GAGCAACTCGGTCGCCGCATACACTATTCTCAGAATGACTTGGTTGAGTACTCACCAGTCACAGAAAAGC
ATCTTACGGATGGCATGACAGTAAGAGAATTATGCAGTGCTGCCATAACCATGAGTGATAACACTGCGGC
CAACTTACTTCTGACAACGATCGGAGGACCGAAGGAGCTAACCGCTTTTTTGCACAACATGGGGGATCAT
GTAACTCGCCTTGATCGTTGGGAACCGGAGCTGAATGAAGCCATACCAAACGACGAGCGTGACACCACGA
TGCCTGTAGCAATGGCAACAACGTTGCGCAAACTATTAACTGGCGAACTACTTACTCTAGCTTCCCGGCA
ACAATTAATAGACTGGATGGAGGCGGATAAAGTTGCAGGACCACTTCTGCGCTCGGCCCTTCCGGCTGGC
TGGTTTATTGCTGATAAATCTGGAGCCGGTGAGCGTGGGTCTCGCGGTATCATTGCAGCACTGGGGCCAG
ATGGTAAGCCCTCCCGTATCGTAGTTATCTACACGACGGGGAGTCAGGCAACTATGGATGAACGAAATAG
ACAGATCGCTGAGATAGGTGCCTCACTGATTAAGCATTGGTAACTGTCAGACCAAGTTTACTCATATATA
CTTTAGATTGATTTAAAACTTCATTTTTAATTTAAAAGGATCTAGGTGAAGATCCTTTTTGATAATCTCA
TGACCAAAATCCCTTAACGTGAGTTTTCGTTCCACTGAGCGTCAGACCCCGTAGAAAAGATCAAAGGATC
TTCTTGAGATCCTTTTTTTCTGCGCGTAATCTGCTGCTTGCAAACAAAAAAACCACCGCTACCAGCGGTG
GTTTGTTTGCCGGATCAAGAGCTACCAACTCTTTTTCCGAAGGTAACTGGCTTCAGCAGAGCGCAGATAC
CAAATACTGTTCTTCTAGTGTAGCCGTAGTTAGGCCACCACTTCAAGAACTCTGTAGCACCGCCTACATA
CCTCGCTCTGCTAATCCTGTTACCAGTGGCTGCTGCCAGTGGCGATAAGTCGTGTCTTACCGGGTTGGAC
TCAAGACGATAGTTACCGGATAAGGCGCAGCGGTCGGGCTGAACGGGGGGTTCGTGCACACAGCCCAGCT
TGGAGCGAACGACCTACACCGAACTGAGATACCTACAGCGTGAGCTATGAGAAAGCGCCACGCTTCCCGA
AGGGAGAAAGGCGGACAGGTATCCGGTAAGCGGCAGGGTCGGAACAGGAGAGCGCACGAGGGAGCTTCCA
GGGGGAAACGCCTGGTATCTTTATAGTCCTGTCGGGTTTCGCCACCTCTGACTTGAGCGTCGATTTTTGT
GATGCTCGTCAGGGGGGCGGAGCCTATGGAAAAACGCCAGCAACGCGGCCTTTTTACGGTTCCTGGCCTT
TTGCTGGCCTTTTGCTCACATGTTCTTTCCTGCGTTATCCCCTGATTCTGTGGATAACCGTATTACCGCC
TTTGAGTGAGCTGATACCGCTCGCCGCAGCCGAACGACCGAGCGCAGCGAGTCAGTGAGCGAGGAAGCGG
AAG
